>Addgene plasmid #70128 | pENV8(GAAA)-GFPuv | addgene full sequence | sequence record 130022
CTCGGGTTGCCTGGCGGCAGTAGCGCGGTGGTCCCACCTGACCCCATGCCGAACTCAGAAGTGAAACGCC
GTAGCGCCGATGGTAGTGTGGGGTCTCCCCATGCGAGAGTAGGGAACTGCCAGGCATCAAATAAAACGAA
AGGCTCAGTCGAAAGACTGGGCCTTTCGTTTTATCTGTTGTTTGTCGGTGAACGCTCTCCTGAGTAGGAC
AAATCCGCCGGGAGCGGATTTGAACGTTGCGAAGCAACGGCCCGGAGGGTGGCGGGCAGGACGCCCGCCA
TAAACTGCCAGGCATCAAATTAAGCAGAAGGCCATCCTGACGGATGGCCTTTTTGCGCTAGCCACAGCTA
ACACCACGTCGTCCCTATCTGCTGCCCTAGGTCTATGAGTGGTTGCTGGATAACTTTACGGGCATGCATA
AGGCTCGTATAATATATTCATATAATAATGGCCTAAAAGCGTAGTGGGAAAGTGACGTGAAATTCGTCCA
GATTGAAAGATACGGTTATACTCCGAATGCCACCTAGGCCATACAACGAGCAAGGAGACTCAACATGCTG
ATGATTACGCCAAGCTTGCATGCCTGCAGGTCGACTCTAGAGGATCCCCGGGTACCGGTAGAAAAAATGA
GTAAAGGAGAAGAACTTTTCACTGGAGTTGTCCCAATTCTTGTTGAATTAGATGGTGATGTTAATGGGCA
CAAATTTTCTGTCAGTGGAGAGGGTGAAGGTGATGCAACATACGGAAAACTTACCCTTAAATTTATTTGC
ACTACTGGAAAACTACCTGTTCCATGGCCAACACTTGTCACTACTTTCTCTTATGGTGTTCAATGCTTTT
CCCGTTATCCGGATCATATGAAACGGCATGACTTTTTCAAGAGTGCCATGCCCGAAGGTTATGTACAGGA
ACGCACTATATCTTTCAAAGATGACGGGAACTACAAGACGCGTGCTGAAGTCAAGTTTGAAGGTGATACC
CTTGTTAATCGTATCGAGTTAAAAGGTATTGATTTTAAAGAAGATGGAAACATTCTCGGACACAAACTCG
AGTACAACTATAACTCACACAATGTATACATCACGGCAGACAAACAAAAGAATGGAATCAAAGCTAACTT
CAAAATTCGCCACAACATTGAAGATGGATCCGTTCAACTAGCAGACCATTATCAACAAAATACTCCAATT
GGCGATGGCCCTGTCCTTTTACCAGACAACCATTACCTGTCGACACAATCTGCCCTTTCGAAAGATCCCA
ACGAAAAGCGTGACCACATGGTCCTTCTTGAGTTTGTAACTGCTGCTGGGATTACACATGGCATGGATGA
GCTCTACAAATAATGAATTCCAACTGAGCGCCGGTCGCTACCATTACCAACTTGTCTGGTGTCAAAAATA
ATAGGCCTACTAGTCGGCCGTACGGGCCCTTTCGTCTCGCGCGTTTCGGTGATGACGGTGAAAACCTCTG
ACACATGCAGCTCCCGGAGACGGTCACAGCTTGTCTGTAAGCGGATGCCGGGAGCAGACAAGCCCGTCAG
GGCGCGTCAGCGGGTGTTGGCGGGTGTCGGGGCTGGCTTAACTATGCGGCATCAGAGCAGATTGTACTGA
GAGTGCACCATATGCGGTGTGAAATACCGCACAGATGCGTAAGGAGAAAATACCGCATCAGGCGGCCTTA
AGGGCCTCGTGATACGCCTATTTTTATAGGTTAATGTCATGATAATAATGGTTTCTTAGACGTCAGGTGG
CACTTTTCGGGGAAATGTGCGCGGAACCCCTATTTGTTTATTTTTCTAAATACATTCAAATATGTATCCG
CTCATGAGACAATAACCCTGATAAATGCTTCAATAATATTGAAAAAGGAAGAGTATGAGTATTCAACATT
TCCGTGTCGCCCTTATTCCCTTTTTTGCGGCATTTTGCCTTCCTGTTTTTGCTCACCCAGAAACGCTGGT
GAAAGTAAAAGATGCTGAAGATCAGTTGGGTGCACGAGTGGGTTACATCGAACTGGATCTCAACAGCGGT
AAGATCCTTGAGAGTTTTCGCCCCGAAGAACGTTTTCCAATGATGAGCACTTTTAAAGTTCTGCTATGTG
GCGCGGTATTATCCCGTGTTGACGCCGGGCAAGAGCAACTCGGTCGCCGCATACACTATTCTCAGAATGA
CTTGGTTGAGTACTCACCAGTCACAGAAAAGCATCTTACGGATGGCATGACAGTAAGAGAATTATGCAGT
GCTGCCATAACCATGAGTGATAACACTGCGGCCAACTTACTTCTGACAACGATCGGAGGACCGAAGGAGC
TAACCGCTTTTTTGCACAACATGGGGGATCATGTAACTCGCCTTGATCGTTGGGAACCGGAGCTGAATGA
AGCCATACCAAACGACGAGCGTGACACCACGATGCCTGCAGCAATGGCAACAACGTTGCGCAAACTATTA
ACTGGCGAACTACTTACTCTAGCTTCCCGGCAACAATTAATAGACTGGATGGAGGCGGATAAAGTTGCAG
GACCACTTCTGCGCTCGGCCCTTCCGGCTGGCTGGTTTATTGCTGATAAATCTGGAGCCGGTGAGCGTGG
GTCTCGCGGTATCATTGCAGCACTGGGGCCAGATGGTAAGCCCTCCCGTATCGTAGTTATCTACACGACG
GGGAGTCAGGCAACTATGGATGAACGAAATAGACAGATCGCTGAGATAGGTGCCTCACTGATTAAGCATT
GGTAACTGTCAGACCAAGTTTACTCATATATACTTTAGATTGATTTAAAACTTCATTTTTAATTTAAAAG
GATCTAGGTGAAGATCCTTTTTGATAATCTCATGACCAAAATCCCTTAACGTGAGTTTTCGTTCCACTGA
GCGTCAGACCCCGTAGAAAAGATCAAAGGATCTTCTTGAGATCCTTTTTTTCTGCGCGTAATCTGCTGCT
TGCAAACAAAAAAACCACCGCTACCAGCGGTGGTTTGTTTGCCGGATCAAGAGCTACCAACTCTTTTTCC
GAAGGTAACTGGCTTCAGCAGAGCGCAGATACCAAATACTGTCCTTCTAGTGTAGCCGTAGTTAGGCCAC
CACTTCAAGAACTCTGTAGCACCGCCTACATACCTCGCTCTGCTAATCCTGTTACCAGTGGCTGCTGCCA
GTGGCGATAAGTCGTGTCTTACCGGGTTGGACTCAAGACGATAGTTACCGGATAAGGCGCAGCGGTCGGG
CTGAACGGGGGGTTCGTGCACACAGCCCAGCTTGGAGCGAACGACCTACACCGAACTGAGATACCTACAG
CGTGAGCTATGAGAAAGCGCCACGCTTCCCGAAGGGAGAAAGGCGGACAGGTATCCGGTAAGCGGCAGGG
TCGGAACAGGAGAGCGCACGAGGGAGCTTCCAGGGGGAAACGCCTGGTATCTTTATAGTCCTGTCGGGTT
TCGCCACCTCTGACTTGAGCGTCGATTTTTGTGATGCTCGTCAGGGGGGCGGAGCCTATGGAAAAACGCC
AGCAACGCGGCCTTTTTACGGTTCCTGGCCTTTTGCTGGCCTTTTGCTCACATGTTCTTTCCTGCGTTAT
CCCCTGATTCTGTGGATAACCGTATTACCGCCTTTGAGTGAGCTGATACCGCTCGCCGCAGCCGAACGAC
CGAGCGCAGCGAGTCAGTGAGCGAGGAAGCGGAAGAGCGCCTGATGCGGTATTTTCTCCTTACGCATCTG
TGCGGTATTTCACACCGCATATGGTGCACTCTCAGTACAATCTGCTCTGATGCCGCATAGTTAAGCCAGT
ATACACTCCGCTATCGCTACGTGACTGGGTCATGGCTGCGCCCCGACACCCGCCAACACCCGCTGACGCG
CCCTGACGGGCTTGTCTGCTCCCGGCATCCGCTTACAGACAAGCTGTGACCGTCTCCGGGAGCTGCATGT
GTCAGAGGTTTTCACCGTCATCACCGAAACGCGCGAGGCAGCTGCGGTAAAGCTCATCAGCGTGGTCGTG
AAGCGATTCACAGATGTCTGCCTGTTCATCCGCGTCCAGCTCGTTGAGTTTCTCCAGAAGCGTTAATGTC
TGGCTTCTGATAAAGCGGGCCATGTTAAGGGCGGTTTTTTCCTGTTTGGTCACTGATGCCTCCGTGTAAG
GGGGATTTCTGTTCATGGGGGTAATGATACCGATGAAACGAGAGAGGATGCTCACGATACGGGTTACTGA
TGATGAACATGCCCGGTTACTGGAACGTTGTGAGGGTAAACAACTGGCGGTATGGATGCGGCGGGACCAG
AGAAAAATCACTCAGGGTCAATGCCAGCGCTTCGTTAATACAGATGTAGGTGTTCCACAGGGTAGCCAGC
AGCATCCTGCGATGCAGATCCGGAACATAATGGTGCAGGGCGCTGACTTCCGCGTTTCCAGACTTTACGA
AACACGGAAACCGAAGACCATTCATGTTGTTGCTCAGGTCGCAGACGTTTTGCAGCAGCAGTCGCTTCAC
GTTCGCTCGCGTATCGGTGATTCATTCTGCTAACCAGTAAGGCAACCCCGCCAGCCTAGCCGGGTCCTCA
ACGACAGGAGCACGATCATGCGCACCCGTGGCCAGGACCCAACGCTG
Features (pLannotate 1.2.2; 14 found; start..end, strand, type, name):
      9..124     +  ncRNA          5S rRNA: Accession: RF00001 - 5S ribosomal RNA
    128..214     +  terminator     rrnB T1 terminator: Escherichia coli rrnB; transcription terminator T1 from the E. coli rrnB gene
    306..333     +  terminator     rrnB T2 terminator: transcription terminator T2 from the E. coli rrnB gene
    449..567     +  ncRNA          AdoCbl-variant (fragment): Accession: RF01689 - AdoCbl variant RNA
    572..617     -  misc_feature   MCS (fragment): pUC18/19 multiple cloning site
    627..1343    +  CDS            GFPuv: GFP variant optimized for excitation by UV light
   1436..1471    +  CDS            rop (fragment): Rop protein, which maintains plasmids at low copy number; rop
   1573..1672    +  misc_feature   bom (fragment): basis of mobility region from pBR322
   1770..1874    +  promoter       AmpR promoter: bla
   1875..2735    +  CDS            AmpR: β-lactamase; bla; confers resistance to ampicillin, carbenicillin, and related antibiotics
   2906..3494    +  rep_origin     ori: high-copy-number ColE1/pMB1/pBR322/pUC origin of replication
   3680..3820    -  misc_feature   bom: basis of mobility region from pBR322
   3922..4113    -  CDS            rop: Rop protein, which maintains plasmids at low copy number; rop
   4130..4510    +  CDS            YPB1_ECOLX: Protein predicted: Swiss-Prot protein existence level 4. From Escherichia coli.
