[The description below was written by a language model from this plasmid's Addgene catalogue record and pLannotate feature annotations shown in this document.]
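Description:
pENV8(GAAA)-GFPuv is a bacterial expression and synthetic-biology reporter plasmid for use in E. coli, built on the pBR327 backbone, with a riboswitch/GFP reporter cassette inserted in place of the tetracycline resistance gene. It replicates from the ColE1/pMB1-type origin. An intact rop gene is annotated, consistent with the low-copy designation in the record, and a bom mobility region is also carried over from the backbone. Selection is by ampicillin through the bla gene and its native promoter. The annotation additionally picks up short duplicated rop and bom fragments and a predicted backbone ORF, which appear to be remnants of the vector's construction rather than functional parts.

The payload is a roughly 250 bp sequence derived from env8, a cobalamin riboswitch of metagenomic (environmental) origin, cloned between NsiI and HindIII sites and detected in the feature table as an AdoCbl-variant RNA. It lies immediately upstream of the GFPuv coding sequence, a UV-excitable GFP variant taken from a commercial pGFPuv vector. The record gives tac as the promoter, although the automated annotation does not mark it. A 5S rRNA segment and the rrnB T1 and T2 terminators sit upstream of the cassette, presumably insulating it from read-through transcription.

In the parental design, cobalamin binding to the riboswitch would control GFPuv output, so that fluorescence reports on regulatory activity in cells. In this variant, loop L5 has been converted to a GAAA tetraloop, which removes the kissing-loop interaction needed for regulation. The construct therefore serves as a negative control for cobalamin-responsive reporter assays.
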