Addgene plasmid #70128: pENV8(GAAA)-GFPuv
Purpose: Negative control cobalamin riboswitch reporter vector for use in E. coli; deletion of regulatory kissing loop interaction by conversion of L5 to GAAA tetra loop
Depositing lab: Robert Batey. Depositing organization: University of Colorado, Boulder. Publication: B12 cofactors directly stabilize an mRNA regulatory switch. Johnson JE Jr, Reyes FE, Polaski JT, Batey RT. Nature. 2012 Dec 6;492(7427):133-7. doi: 10.1038/nature11607. Epub 2012 Oct 14. PubMed 23064232.
Backbone
  Vector backbone: pBR327
  Backbone size w/o insert (bp): 3273
  Total vector size (bp): 4597
  Modifications to backbone: insertion of riboswitch/GFP reporter in place of the tetracycline resistance gene
  Vector type: Bacterial Expression, Synthetic Biology
Growth in bacteria
  Bacterial resistance: Ampicillin, 100 μg/mL
  Growth temperature: 37°C
  Growth strain: DH5alpha
  Copy number: Low Copy
Gene/Insert
  Gene/Insert name: kissing loop regulatory mutant of environmental cobalamin riboswitch sequence (env8)
  Species: metagenome
  Insert size (bp): 250
  Promoter: tac
  Tag / fusion protein: None
  Cloning method: Restriction Enzyme; 5′ cloning site NsiI (not destroyed); 3′ cloning site HindIII (not destroyed)
  Sequencing primers: 5′ GTCGTCCCTATCTGCTGCCCTAGG
Resource information
  A portion of this plasmid was derived from a plasmid made by: The GFPuv reporter came from pGFPUV from Clonetech.
Terms and licenses: Academic/Nonprofit Terms; Industry Terms: Not Available to Industry
How to cite: pENV8(GAAA)-GFPuv was a gift from Robert Batey (Addgene plasmid # 70128 ; http://n2t.net/addgene:70128 ; RRID:Addgene_70128)
