>Addgene plasmid #70128 | pENV8(GAAA)-GFPuv | addgene partial sequence | sequence record 129607 | Amp-R 5'-ATAATACCGCGCCACATAGC-3'
GCTCATCATTGGAAAACGTTCTTCGGGGCGAAAACTCTCAAGGATCTTACCGCTGTTGAGATCCAGTTCG
ATGTAACCCACTCGTGCACCCAACTGATCTTCAGCATCTTTTACTTTCACCAGCGTTTCTGGGTGAGCAA
AAACAGGAAGGCAAAATGCCGCAAAAAAGGGAATAAGGGCGACACGGAAATGTTGAATACTCATACTCTT
CCTTTTTCAATATTATTGAAGCATTTATCAGGGTTATTGTCTCATGAGCGGATACATATTTGAATGTATT
TAGAAAAATAAACAAATAGGGGTTCCGCGCACATTTCCCCGAAAAGTGCCACCTGACGTCTAAGAAACCA
TTATTATCATGACATTAACCTATAAAAATAGGCGTATCACGAGGCCCTTAAGGCCGCCTGATGCGGTATT
TTCTCCTTACGCATCTGTGCGGTATTTCACACCGCATATGGTGCACTCTCAGTACAATCTGCTCTGATGC
CGCATAGTTAAGCCAGCCCCGACACCCGCCAACACCCGCTGACGCGCCCTGACGGGCTTGTCTGCTCCCG
GCATCCGCTTACAGACAAGCTGTGACCGTCTCCGGGAGCTGCATGTGTCAGAGGTTTTCACCGTCATCAC
CGAAACGCGCGAGACGAAAGGGCCCGTACGGCCGACTAGTAGGCCTATTATTTTTGACACCAGACAAGTT
GGTAATGGTAGCGACCGGCGCTCAGTTGGAATTCATTATTTGTAGAGCTCATCCATGCCATGTGTAATCC
CAGCAGCAGTTACAAACTCAAGAAGGACCATGTGGTCACGCTTTTCGTTGGGATCTTTCGAAAGGGCAGA
TTGTGTCGACAGGTAATGGTTGTCTGGTAAAAGGACAGGGCCATCGCCAATTGGAGTATTTTGTTGATAA
TGGTCTGCTAGTTGAACGGATCCATCTTCAATGTTGTGGCGAATTTTGAAGTTAGCTTTGATTCCATTCT
TTTGTTTGTCTGCCGTGATGTATACATTGTGTGAGTTATAGTTGTACTCGAGTTTGTGTCCGAGAATGTT
TCCATCTTCTTTAAAATCAATACCTTTTAACTCGATACGATTAACAAGGG
