>Addgene plasmid #70128 | pENV8(GAAA)-GFPuv | addgene partial sequence | sequence record 129753 | pAE03_1 5'-GTTACAAACTCAAGAAGGACC-3'
GGGATCTTTCGAAAGGGCAGATTGTGTCGACAGGTAATGGTTGTCTGGTAAAAGGACAGGGCCATCGCCA
ATTGGAGTATTTTGTTGATAATGGTCTGCTAGTTGAACGGATCCATCTTCAATGTTGTGGCGAATTTTGA
AGTTAGCTTTGATTCCATTCTTTTGTTTGTCTGCCGTGATGTATACATTGTGTGAGTTATAGTTGTACTC
GAGTTTGTGTCCGAGAATGTTTCCATCTTCTTTAAAATCAATACCTTTTAACTCGATACGATTAACAAGG
GTATCACCTTCAAACTTGACTTCAGCACGCGTCTTGTAGTTCCCGTCATCTTTGAAAGATATAGTGCGTT
CCTGTACATAACCTTCGGGCATGGCACTCTTGAAAAAGTCATGCCGTTTCATATGATCCGGATAACGGGA
AAAGCATTGAACACCATAAGAGAAAGTAGTGACAAGTGTTGGCCATGGAACAGGTAGTTTTCCAGTAGTG
CAAATAAATTTAAGGGTAAGTTTTCCGTATGTTGCATCACCTTCACCCTCTCCACTGACAGAAAATTTGT
GCCCATTAACATCACCATCTAATTCAACAAGAATTGGGACAACTCCAGTGAAAAGTTCTTCTCCTTTACT
CATTTTTTCTACCGGTACCCGGGGATCCTCTAGAGTCGACCTGCAGGCATGCAAGCTTGGCGTAATCATC
AGCATGTTGAGTCTCCTTGCTCGTTGTATGGCCTAGGTGGCATTCGGAGTATAACCGTATCTTTCAATCT
GGACGAATTTCACGTCACTTTCCCACTACGCTTTTAGGCCATTATTATATGAATATATTATACGAGCCTT
ATGCATGCCCGTAAAGTTATCCAGCAACCACTCATAGACCTAGGGCAGCAGATAGGGACGACGTGGTGTT
AGCTGTGGCTAGCGCAAAAAGGCCATCCGTCAGGATGGCCTTCTGCTTAATTTGATGCCTGGCAGTTTAT
GGCGGGCGTCCTGCCCGCCACCCTCCGGGCCGTTGCTTCGCAACGTTCAAATCCGCTCCCGGCGGATT
